>Addgene plasmid #112765 | pRK5 GFP RagB (GD) | addgene full sequence | sequence record 224985 | Addgene NGS Result
TTCGAGCTCGCCCGACATTGATTATTGACTAGTTATTAATAGTAATCAATTACGGGGTCATTAGTTCATA
GCCCATATATGGAGTTCCGCGTTACATAACTTACGGTAAATGGCCCGCCTGGCTGACCGCCCAACGACCC
CCGCCCATTGACGTCAATAATGACGTATGTTCCCATAGTAACGCCAATAGGGACTTTCCATTGACGTCAA
TGGGTGGAGTATTTACGGTAAACTGCCCACTTGGCAGTACATCAAGTGTATCATATGCCAAGTACGCCCC
CTATTGACGTCAATGACGGTAAATGGCCCGCCTGGCATTATGCCCAGTACATGACCTTATGGGACTTTCC
TACTTGGCAGTACATCTACGTATTAGTCATCGCTATTACCATGGTGATGCGGTTTTGGCAGTACATCAAT
GGGCGTGGATAGCGGTTTGACTCACGGGGATTTCCAAGTCTCCACCCCATTGACGTCAATGGGAGTTTGT
TTTGGCACCAAAATCAACGGGACTTTCCAAAATGTCGTAACAACTCCGCCCCATTGACGCAAATGGGCGG
TAGGCGTGTACGGTGGGAGGTCTATATAAGCAGAGCTCGTTTAGTGAACCGTCAGATCGCCTGGAGACGC
CATCCACGCTGTTTTGACCTCCATAGAAGACACCGGGACCGATCCAGCCTCCGCGGCCGGGAACGGTGCA
TTGGAACGCGGATTCCCCGTGCCAAGAGTGACGTAAGTACCGCCTATAGAGTCTATAGGCCCACCCCCTT
GGCTTCGTTAGAACGCGGCTACAATTAATACATAACCTTATGTATCATACACATACGATTTAGGTGACAC
TATAGAATAACATCCACTTTGCCTTTCTCTCCACAGGTGTCCACTCCCAGGTCCAACTGCACCTCGGTTC
TATCGATTGAATTCGCCACCATGGACTACAAGGATGCCGCTGCCAAGGGCGGAGGTGGATCTGTGAGCAA
GGGCGAGGAGCTGTTCACCGGGGTGGTGCCCATCCTGGTCGAGCTGGACGGCGACGTAAACGGCCACAAG
TTCAGCGTGTCCGGCGAGGGCGAGGGCGATGCCACCTACGGCAAGCTGACCCTGAAGTTCATCTGCACCA
CCGGCAAGCTGCCCGTGCCCTGGCCCACCCTCGTGACCACCCTGACCTACGGCGTGCAGTGCTTCAGCCG
CTACCCCGACCACATGAAGCAGCACGACTTCTTCAAGTCCGCCATGCCCGAAGGCTACGTCCAGGAGCGC
ACCATCTTCTTCAAGGACGACGGCAACTACAAGACCCGCGCCGAGGTGAAGTTCGAGGGCGACACCCTGG
TGAACCGCATCGAGCTGAAGGGCATCGACTTCAAGGAGGACGGCAACATCCTGGGGCACAAGCTGGAGTA
CAACTACAACAGCCACAACGTCTATATCATGGCCGACAAGCAGAAGAACGGCATCAAGGTGAACTTCAAG
ATCCGCCACAACATCGAGGACGGCAGCGTGCAGCTCGCCGACCACTACCAGCAGAACACCCCCATCGGCG
ACGGCCCCGTGCTGCTGCCCGACAACCACTACCTGAGCACCCAGTCCGCCCTGAGCAAAGACCCCAACGA
GAAGCGCGATCACATGGTCCTGCTGGAGTTCGTGACCGCCGCCGGGATCACTCTCGGCATGGACGAGCTG
TACAAGGGAGGCGGTGGATCGGGCGGGGGTGGATCAGTCGACGAAGAATCTGACTCTGAGAAAACGACGG
AGAAAGAAAATCTGGGGCCGAGAATGGATCCACCACTAGGGGAACCGGAAGGATCGCTTGGGTGGGTGCT
ACCAAATACAGCCATGAAGAAAAAGGTGCTGTTGATGGGTAAAAGTGGGTCTGGTAAGACCAGCATGAGG
TCTATTATCTTTGCAAATTATATTGCCAGAGACACACGTCGCCTTGGCGCAACAATTGATGTAGAACATT
CTCATGTTCGATTTCTGGGAAACCTGGTATTGAACCTGTGGGATTGTGGTGGGCAAGACACCTTCATGGA
AAATTATTTCACTAGCCAACGGGACAACATCTTCCGAAATGTGGAGGTTCTGATTTATGTCTTTGATGTG
GAGAGCCGCGAACTGGAAAAGGACATGCACTATTACCAATCATGCCTGGAGGCCATTCTGCAGAATTCTC
CAGATGCCAAAATATTTTGCTTGGTACACAAAATGGATCTGGTACAGGAGGATCAACGGGACCTGATTTT
TAAAGAGCGAGAAGAAGATTTGAGGCGTTTGTCTCGCCCATTGGAATGTTCTTGTTTCCGAACATCTATC
TGGGATGAAACCCTCTATAAGGCTTGGTCCAGCATAGTTTATCAGCTGATTCCCTTAGCGGCCGCTAAGT
AAGTAAGGATCCCCAGCTTGGCCGCCATGGCCCAACTTGTTTATTGCAGCTTATAATGGTTACAAATAAA
GCAATAGCATCACAAATTTCACAAATAAAGCATTTTTTTCACTGCATTCTAGTTGTGGTTTGTCCAAACT
CATCAATGTATCTTATCATGTCTGGATCGGGAATTAATTCGGCGCAGCACCATGGCCTGAAATAACCTCT
GAAAGAGGAACTTGGTTAGGTACCTTCTGAGGCGGAAAGAACCAGCTGTGGAATGTGTGTCAGTTAGGGT
GTGGAAAGTCCCCAGGCTCCCCAGCAGGCAGAAGTATGCAAAGCATGCATCTCAATTAGTCAGCAACCAG
GTGTGGAAAGTCCCCAGGCTCCCCAGCAGGCAGAAGTATGCAAAGCATGCATCTCAATTAGTCAGCAACC
ATAGTCCCGCCCCTAACTCCGCCCATCCCGCCCCTAACTCCGCCCAGTTCCGCCCATTCTCCGCCCCATG
GCTGACTAATTTTTTTTATTTATGCAGAGGCCGAGGCCGCCTCGGCCTCTGAGCTATTCCAGAAGTAGTG
AGGAGGCTTTTTTGGAGGCCTAGGCTTTTGCAAAAAGCTGTTAACAGCTTGGCACTGGCCGTCGTTTTAC
AACGTCGTGACTGGGAAAACCCTGGCGTTACCCAACTTAATCGCCTTGCAGCACATCCCCCTTTCGCCAG
CTGGCGTAATAGCGAAGAGGCCCGCACCGATCGCCCTTCCCAACAGTTGCGCAGCCTGAATGGCGAATGG
CGCCTGATGCGGTATTTTCTCCTTACGCATCTGTGCGGTATTTCACACCGCATA
[142 nt withheld, positions 3205-3346]
C
[141 nt withheld, positions 3348-3488]
CCTTTGACGTTGGAGTCCACGTTCTTT
[37 nt withheld, positions 3516-3552]
ACCCTATCTCGGGCTATTCTTTTGATTTATAAGGGATTTTGCCGATTTCGGCCTATTGGTTAAAAAATGA
GCTGATTTAACAAAAATTTAACGCGAATTTTAACAAAATATTAACGTTTACAATTTTATGGTGCACTCTC
AGTACAATCTGCTCTGATGCCGCATAGTTAAGCCAGCCCCGACACCCGCCAACACCCGCTGACGCGCCCT
GACGGGCTTGTCTGCTCCCGGCATCCGCTTACAGACAAGCTGTGACCGTCTCCGGGAGCTGCATGTGTCA
GAGGTTTTCACCGTCATCACCGAAACGCGCGAGACGAAAGGGCCTCGTGATACGCCTATTTTTATAGGTT
AATGTCATGATAATAATGGTTTCTTAGACGTCAGGTGGCACTTTTCGGGGAAATGTGCGCGGAACCCCTA
TTTGTTTATTTTTCTAAATACATTCAAATATGTATCCGCTCATGAGACAATAACCCTGATAAATGCTTCA
ATAATATTGAAAAAGGAAGAGTATGAGTATTCAACATTTCCGTGTCGCCCTTATTCCCTTTTTTGCGGCA
TTTTGCCTTCCTGTTTTTGCTCACCCAGAAACGCTGGTGAAAGTAAAAGATGCTGAAGATCAGTTGGGTG
CACGAGTGGGTTACATCGAACTGGATCTCAACAGCGGTAAGATCCTTGAGAGTTTTCGCCCCGAAGAACG
TTTTCCAATGATGAGCACTTTTAAAGTTCTGCTATGTGGCGCGGTATTATCCCGTATTGACGCCGGGCAA
GAGCAACTCGGTCGCCGCATACACTATTCTCAGAATGACTTGGTTGAGTACTCACCAGTCACAGAAAAGC
ATCTTACGGATGGCATGACAGTAAGAGAATTATGCAGTGCTGCCATAACCATGAGTGATAACACTGCGGC
CAACTTACTTCTGACAACGATCGGAGGACCGAAGGAGCTAACCGCTTTTTTGCACAACATGGGGGATCAT
GTAACTCGCCTTGATCGTTGGGAACCGGAGCTGAATGAAGCCATACCAAACGACGAGCGTGACACCACGA
TGCCTGTAGCAATGGCAACAACGTTGCGCAAACTATTAACTGGCGAACTACTTACTCTAGCTTCCCGGCA
ACAATTAATAGACTGGATGGAGGCGGATAAAGTTGCAGGACCACTTCTGCGCTCGGCCCTTCCGGCTGGC
TGGTTTATTGCTGATAAATCTGGAGCCGGTGAGCGTGGGTCTCGCGGTATCATTGCAGCACTGGGGCCAG
ATGGTAAGCCCTCCCGTATCGTAGTTATCTACACGACGGGGAGTCAGGCAACTATGGATGAACGAAATAG
ACAGATCGCTGAGATAGGTGCCTCACTGATTAAGCATTGGTAACTGTCAGACCAAGTTTACTCATATATA
CTTTAGATTGATTTAAAACTTCATTTTTAATTTAAAAGGATCTAGGTGAAGATCCTTTTTGATAATCTCA
TGACCAAAATCCCTTAACGTGAGTTTTCGTTCCACTGAGCGTCAGACCCCGTAGAAAAGATCAAAGGATC
TTCTTGAGATCCTTTTTTTCTGCGCGTAATCTGCTGCTTGCAAACAAAAAAACCACCGCTACCAGCGGTG
GTTTGTTTGCCGGATCAAGAGCTACCAACTCTTTTTCCGAAGGTAACTGGCTTCAGCAGAGCGCAGATAC
CAAATACTGTTCTTCTAGTGTAGCCGTAGTTAGGCCACCACTTCAAGAACTCTGTAGCACCGCCTACATA
CCTCGCTCTGCTAATCCTGTTACCAGTGGCTGCTGCCAGTGGCGATAAGTCGTGTCTTACCGGGTTGGAC
TCAAGACGATAGTTACCGGATAAGGCGCAGCGGTCGGGCTGAACGGGGGGTTCGTGCACACAGCCCAGCT
TGGAGCGAACGACCTACACCGAACTGAGATACCTACAGCGTGAGCTATGAGAAAGCGCCACGCTTCCCGA
AGGGAGAAAGGCGGACAGGTATCCGGTAAGCGGCAGGGTCGGAACAGGAGAGCGCACGAGGGAGCTTCCA
GGGGGAAACGCCTGGTATCTTTATAGTCCTGTCGGGTTTCGCCACCTCTGACTTGAGCGTCGATTTTTGT
GATGCTCGTCAGGGGGGCGGAGCCTATGGAAAAACGCCAGCAACGCGGCCTTTTTACGGTTCCTGGCCTT
TTGCTGGCCTTTTGCTCACATGTTCTTTCCTGCGTTATCCCCTGATTCTGTGGATAACCGTATTACCGCC
TTTGAGTGAGCTGATACCGCTCGCCGCAGCCGAACGACCGAGCGCAGCGAGTCAGTGAGCGAGGAAGCGG
AAGAGCGCCCAATACGCAAACCGCCTCTCCCCGCGCGTTGGCCGATTCATTAATGCAGCTGGCACGACAG
GTTTCCCGACTGGAAAGCGGGCAGTGAGCGCAACGCAATTAATGTGAGTTAGCTCACTCATTAGGCACCC
CAGGCTTTACACTTTATGCTTCCGGCTCGTATGTTGTGTGGAATTGTGAGCGGATAACAATTTCACACAG
GAAACAGCTATGACATGATTACGAATTAA
Features (pLannotate 1.2.2; 21 found; start..end, strand, type, name):
     14..393     +  enhancer       CMV enhancer: human cytomegalovirus immediate early enhancer
    394..597     +  promoter       CMV promoter: human cytomegalovirus (CMV) immediate early promoter
    733..776     +  intron         CMV intron (fragment): modified intron A from human cytomegalovirus
    828..846     +  promoter       SP6 promoter: promoter for bacteriophage SP6 RNA polymerase
    850..887     +  CDS            IgH signal sequence (fragment): signal sequence from the mouse immunoglobulin heavy chain variable region
    973..1686    +  CDS            EGFP: EGFP is a basic (constitutively fluorescent) green fluorescent protein published in 1996, derived from Aequorea victoria. It is reported to be a rapidly-maturing weak dimer with moderate acid sensitivity.
   1723..2364    +  CDS            RRAGB (fragment): RRAGB_HUMAN - Experimental evidence at protein level: Swiss-Prot protein existence level 1. Guanine nucleotide-binding protein that plays a crucial role in the cellular response to amino acid availability through regulation of the mTORC1 signaling cascade (PubMed:18497260, PubMed:20381137, PubMed:24095279, PubMed:23723238). Forms heterodimeric Rag complexes with RRAGC or RRAGD and cycles between an inactive GDP-bound and an active GTP-bound form (PubMed:18497260, PubMed:20381137, PubMed:24095279, PubMed:23723238). In its active form participates in the relocalization of mTORC1 to the lysosomes
   2414..2548    +  polyA_signal   SV40 poly(A) signal: SV40 polyadenylation signal
   2617..2974    +  promoter       SV40 promoter: SV40 enhancer and early promoter
   2993..3147    +  CDS            lacZα (fragment): LacZα fragment of β-galactosidase; lacZ fragment
   3153..3204    -  misc_feature   bom (fragment): basis of mobility region from pBR322
   3223..3603    +  rep_origin     M13 ori (sequence partly withheld): M13 bacteriophage origin of replication; arrow indicates direction of (+) strand synthesis
   3679..3728    -  misc_feature   bom (fragment): basis of mobility region from pBR322
   3830..3865    -  CDS            rop (fragment): Rop protein, which maintains plasmids at low copy number; rop
   3960..4064    +  promoter       AmpR promoter: bla
   4065..4925    +  CDS            AmpR: β-lactamase; bla; confers resistance to ampicillin, carbenicillin, and related antibiotics
   5096..5684    +  rep_origin     ori: high-copy-number ColE1/pMB1/pBR322/pUC origin of replication
   5867..5959    +  CDS            lacI (fragment): lac repressor; lacI; The lac repressor binds to the lac operator to inhibit transcription in E. coli. This inhibition can be relieved by adding lactose or isopropyl-β-D-thiogalactopyranoside (IPTG).
   5972..5993    +  protein_bind   CAP binding site: CAP binding activates transcription in the presence of cAMP. E. coli catabolite activator protein
   6008..6038    +  promoter       lac promoter: promoter for the E. coli lac operon
   6046..6062    +  protein_bind   lac operator: The lac repressor binds to the lac operator to inhibit transcription in E. coli. This inhibition can be relieved by adding lactose or isopropyl-β-D-thiogalactopyranoside (IPTG). lac repressor encoded by lacI
