[The description below was written by a language model from this plasmid's Addgene catalogue record and pLannotate feature annotations shown in this document.]
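Description:
pRK5 GFP RagB (GD) is a mammalian expression plasmid of about 6.1 kb, built on the pRK5 backbone, that produces an EGFP-tagged fragment of the human Rag GTPase RagB (gene RRAGB). It is maintained in E. coli through a high-copy ColE1/pUC-type origin and selected with ampicillin via the β-lactamase gene. The backbone also carries an M13 phage origin, which can support single-stranded DNA production, plus assorted vector remnants (fragments of lacZα, lacI, rop and bom, and a lac promoter/operator) that have no evident role in the payload. An SV40 enhancer/early promoter region lies downstream of the expression cassette; no mammalian selection marker is annotated.

Expression is driven by the human CMV immediate-early enhancer and promoter, followed by a fragment of CMV intron A and an SP6 phage promoter that could serve for in vitro transcription. A short partial match to an IgH signal sequence is annotated in the leader region just before the coding sequence, and it appears to be a backbone remnant rather than part of the fusion. The open reading frame consists of EGFP at the N terminus joined to a partial RRAGB coding region, which agrees with the catalogue description of the insert as the G (nucleotide-binding) domain only. The cassette ends with an SV40 polyadenylation signal. The cloning sites used are not recorded.

RagB forms heterodimers with RagC or RagD and cycles between GDP- and GTP-bound states to recruit mTORC1 to lysosomes in response to amino acids. The fluorescent truncation would allow the isolated G domain to be expressed and visualised in cells. This fits the associated study of how nutrients control Rag GTPase binding to the Ragulator lysosomal scaffold, although the record does not describe specific experiments.
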