Addgene plasmid #112765: pRK5 GFP RagB (GD)
Purpose: express GFP-RagB (G domain only)
Depositing lab: Roberto Zoncu. Depositing organization: University of California, Berkeley. Publication: A nutrient-induced affinity switch controls mTORC1 activation by its Rag GTPase-Ragulator lysosomal scaffold. Lawrence RE, Cho KF, Rappold R, Thrun A, Tofaute M, Kim DJ, Moldavski O, Hurley JH, Zoncu R. Nat Cell Biol. 2018 Sep;20(9):1052-1063. doi: 10.1038/s41556-018-0148-6. Epub 2018 Jul 30. PubMed 30061680.
Backbone
  Vector backbone: pRK5
  Vector type: Mammalian Expression
Growth in bacteria
  Bacterial resistance: Ampicillin, 100 μg/mL
  Growth temperature: 37°C
  Growth strain: DH5alpha
  Copy number: Unknown
Gene/Insert
  Gene/Insert name: GFP-RagB (G domain only)
  Species: H. sapiens (human)
  Entrez Gene: RRAGB (a.k.a. RAGB, bA465E19.1)
  Tag / fusion protein: eGFP (N terminal on insert)
  Cloning method: Restriction Enzyme; 5′ cloning site Unknown (unknown if destroyed); 3′ cloning site Unknown (unknown if destroyed)
Terms and licenses: Academic/Nonprofit Terms; Industry Terms: Not Available to Industry
How to cite: pRK5 GFP RagB (GD) was a gift from Roberto Zoncu (Addgene plasmid # 112765 ; http://n2t.net/addgene:112765 ; RRID:Addgene_112765)
